>Addgene plasmid #32754 | μ2-HA-D176A | addgene partial sequence | sequence record 38958 | CMV-F 5'-CGCAAATGGGCGGTAGGCGTG-3'
CTCTCTGGCTACTAGAGAACCCACTGCTTACTGGCTTATCGAAATTAATACGACTCACTATAGGGAGACC
CAAGCTTTGTTGGTAAAATGATCGGAGGCTTATTCATCTATAATCACAAGGGGGAGGTGCTTATCTCCCG
AGTCTACAGAGATGACATCGGGAGGAATGCAGTGGATGCCTTTCGCGTCAATGTCATTCACGCACGGCAG
CAGGTGCGCAGCCCTGTCACAAACATCGCTCGCACCAGCTTCTTCCATGTTAAGCGGTCCAACATCTGGC
TGGCAGCAGTCACCAAGCAGAATGTCAATGCCGCCATGGTCTTCGAATTCCTCTACAAGATGTGTGATGT
AATGGCTGCTTACTTTGGCAAGATCAGCGAGGAGAACATCAAGAACAATTTCGTGCTCATATACGAGCTG
CTGGACGAGATTCTGGACTTTGGCTACCCACAGAACTCAGAGACAGGTGCACTGAAAACCTTCATCACCC
AACAGGGTATCAAGAGTCAGCATCAGACAAAAGAAGAGCAGTCCCAGATCACCAGCCAGGTGACCGGGCA
AATTGGCTGGAGGCGGGAAGGCATCAAGTATCGTCGGAATGAACTCTTCCTAGCTGTTCTGGAGAGTGTG
AACCTGCTTATGTCCCCACAGGGGCAGGTGCTGAGTGCCCATGTGTCGGGCCGGGTGGTGATGAAGAGTT
ACCTGAGCGGCTG
