>Addgene plasmid #32754 | μ2-HA-D176A | addgene partial sequence | sequence record 38959 | BGH-rev 5'-TAGAAGGCACAGTCGAGG-3'
CTATAGAATAGGGCCCCTAGCAGCGGGTTTCGTAAATGCCACTTCGGCCAATGTAGCGCACCCATTTGAT
GACATCGTGGTCGCTGTAGTTCAGCTTCGGCTCAAATACCTTCAAGTAGCGCACCTTGAGGCCAGAAGGC
GCAAATGGCACCTCAAAGTTCATGGAAATGGGGGGCCGAGCCCATTTCTTCTTATCATTGGTGGGCAGGA
GCTCAATCTCTGCGCTGATCTGTGATTCCTTCATGCCTGCCATGCGCTTGATCTTCCATACAATGGCGTT
CTCGCTGGCCTTGTACTTGGCCTTCCCCTTCATGCAGATCACTTGCACCCCGCTTGTGTTCAATGGGGTT
GGGATCCTCACCTCAATCTTCTGGGCCAGAAGTGAGGGCTTGAAGTTGGACTTGATGACCACCTTGACCT
CCAGTTTGGTGCGTCCCACCTCCCGCACCAATGGGATCACCCGGAAAGGCAGGATGATGTCCTTGGTAGT
ACGGTATCTCATGAGTTCAAACTCTCCATCAGGAGGGATAAAGCTGATGCTCCGCTCAGAGTCAAACTTG
CTGAGTCGCACACACTGGTGAAAGGTGCAGTCATCAATGGCGATCGACTGCTTACCCTCGAGGGCATAAT
CTGGCACATCATAAGGGTAACTCTTGCTTGTTTCATCGGCTGTGCCTTTGCC
