[The description below was written by a language model from this plasmid's Addgene catalogue record.]
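Description:
μ2-HA-D176A is a mammalian expression plasmid built on the pcDNA3 backbone (about 5.4 kb without insert). It carries the rat μ2 subunit of the clathrin adaptor complex AP-2 (gene Ap2m1, also known as Ap50 or Clapm1) under the control of the CMV promoter, which drives strong constitutive transcription in most transfected mammalian cell lines. The coding sequence was inserted by restriction cloning between HindIII and ApaI sites, both of which remain intact. In bacteria the plasmid is maintained at high copy number and selected with ampicillin. No feature table accompanies the record, so other backbone elements are not itemised; pcDNA3 vectors generally also carry a neomycin resistance cassette for selecting stable mammalian lines, but this is not stated here.

The insert has two notable modifications. First, it bears a D176A point mutation. Second, the HA epitope is not placed at either terminus but is inserted internally, between residues 236 and 237 of μ2, which allows the subunit to be detected or immunoprecipitated with anti-HA antibodies and distinguished from endogenous μ2. The associated publication concerns inhibition of the receptor-binding function of AP-2 by a dominant-negative mutant μ2 subunit and the consequences for endocytosis. This suggests that the construct is used to express a tagged mutant μ2 in cells to examine cargo recognition by AP-2 in clathrin-mediated endocytosis. The record itself does not spell out the specific functional effect of D176A alone.
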