Addgene plasmid #32754: μ2-HA-D176A
Depositing lab: Alexander Sorkin. Depositing organization: University of Colorado, Boulder. Publication: Inhibition of the receptor-binding function of clathrin adaptor protein AP-2 by dominant-negative mutant mu2 subunit and its effects on endocytosis. Nesterov A, Carter RE, Sorkina T, Gill GN, Sorkin A. EMBO J. 1999 May 4;18(9):2489-99. 10.1093/emboj/18.9.2489 PubMed 10228163.
Backbone
  Vector backbone: pcDNA3
  Backbone manufacturer: Invitrogen
  Backbone size w/o insert (bp): 5400
  Vector type: Mammalian Expression
Growth in bacteria
  Bacterial resistance: Ampicillin, 100 μg/mL
  Growth temperature: 37°C
  Growth strain: DH5alpha
  Copy number: High Copy
Gene/Insert
  Gene/Insert name: μ2 subunit of clathrin adaptor complex AP-2 (alt name: μ2)
  Species: R. norvegicus (rat)
  Mutation: D176A
  Entrez Gene: Ap2m1 (a.k.a. Ap50, Clapm1, mu2)
  Promoter: CMV
  Tag / fusion protein: HA
  Cloning method: Restriction Enzyme; 5′ cloning site HindIII (not destroyed); 3′ cloning site ApaI (not destroyed)
  Sequencing primers: 5′ CMV-Fwd
Terms and licenses: Academic/Nonprofit Terms; Industry Terms: Not Available to Industry
Depositor comments: NB: The HA tag (YPYDVPDYALE) was inserted within the protein between residues 236 and 237.
How to cite: μ2-HA-D176A was a gift from Alexander Sorkin (Addgene plasmid # 32754 ; http://n2t.net/addgene:32754 ; RRID:Addgene_32754)
